>Addgene plasmid #39416 | TAL2058 | depositor partial sequence | sequence record 49718 | TAL2058 sequence 1436 bps
GAACCTGACCCCAGACCAGGTAGTCGCAATCGCGTCACATGACGGGGGAAAGCAAGCCCTGGAAACCGTG
CAAAGGTTGTTGCCGGTCCTTTGTCAAGACCACGGCCTTACACCGGAGCAAGTCGTGGCCATTGCAAGCA
ATGGGGGTGGCAAACAGGCTCTTGAGACGGTTCAGAGACTTCTCCCAGTTCTCTGTCAAGCCCACGGGCT
GACTCCCGATCAAGTTGTAGCGATTGCGTCGAACATTGGAGGGAAACAAGCATTGGAGACTGTCCAACGG
CTCCTTCCCGTGTTGTGTCAAGCCCACGGTTTGACGCCTGCACAAGTGGTCGCCATCGCCTCGAATGGCG
GCGGTAAGCAGGCGCTGGAAACAGTACAGCGCCTGCTGCCTGTACTGTGCCAGGATCATGGACTGACCCC
AGACCAGGTAGTCGCAATCGCGTCGAACATTGGGGGAAAGCAAGCCCTGGAAACCGTGCAAAGGTTGTTG
CCGGTCCTTTGTCAAGACCACGGCCTTACACCGGAGCAAGTCGTGGCCATTGCAAGCAATGGGGGTGGCA
AACAGGCTCTTGAGACGGTTCAGAGACTTCTCCCAGTTCTCTGTCAAGCCCACGGGCTGACTCCCGATCA
AGTTGTAGCGATTGCGTCGCATGACGGAGGGAAACAAGCATTGGAGACTGTCCAACGGCTCCTTCCCGTG
TTGTGTCAAGCCCACGGTTTGACGCCTGCACAAGTGGTCGCCATCGCCTCCAATATTGGCGGTAAGCAGG
CGCTGGAAACAGTACAGCGCCTGCTGCCTGTACTGTGCCAGGATCATGGACTGACCCCAGACCAGGTAGT
CGCAATCGCGTCAAACGGAGGGGGAAAGCAAGCCCTGGAAACCGTGCAAAGGTTGTTGCCGGTCCTTTGT
CAAGACCACGGCCTTACACCGGAGCAAGTCGTGGCCATTGCAAATAATAACGGTGGCAAACAGGCTCTTG
AGACGGTTCAGAGACTTCTCCCAGTTCTCTGTCAAGCCCACGGGCTGACTCCCGATCAAGTTGTAGCGAT
TGCGAATAACAATGGAGGGAAACAAGCATTGGAGACTGTCCAACGGCTCCTTCCCGTGTTGTGTCAAGCC
CACGGTTTGACGCCTGCACAAGTGGTCGCCATCGCCAGCCATGATGGCGGTAAGCAGGCGCTGGAAACAG
TACAGCGCCTGCTGCCTGTACTGTGCCAGGATCATGGACTGACCCCAGACCAGGTAGTCGCAATCGCGTC
ACATGACGGGGGAAAGCAAGCCCTGGAAACCGTGCAAAGGTTGTTGCCGGTCCTTTGTCAAGACCACGGC
CTTACACCGGAGCAAGTCGTGGCCATTGCAAATAATAACGGTGGCAAACAGGCTCTTGAGACGGTTCAGA
GACTTCTCCCAGTTCTCTGTCAAGCCCACGGGCTGA
