>Addgene plasmid #39416 | TAL2058 | addgene partial sequence | sequence record 52677 | JDS-TALEN-F 5'-TAGGGGTCGGTAAACAGTGG-3'
TGTGGCGGGTGAGCTTAGGGGGCCTCCGCTCCAGCTCGACACCGGGCAGCTGCTGAAGATCGCGAAGAGA
GGGGGAGTAACAGCGGTAGAGGCAGTGCACGCCTGGCGCAATGCGCTCACCGGGGCCCCCTTGAACCTGA
CCCCAGACCAGGTAGTCGCAATCGCGTCACATGACGGGGGAAAGCAAGCCCTGGAAACCGTGCAAAGGTT
GTTGCCGGTCCTTTGTCAAGACCACGGCCTTACACCGGAGCAAGTCGTGGCCATTGCAAGCAATGGGGGT
GGCAAACAGGCTCTTGAGACGGTTCAGAGACTTCTCCCAGTTCTCTGTCAAGCCCACGGGCTGACTCCCG
ATCAAGTTGTAGCGATTGCGTCGAACATTGGAGGGAAACAAGCATTGGAGACTGTCCAACGGCTCCTTCC
CGTGTTGTGTCAAGCCCACGGTTTGACGCCTGCACAAGTGGTCGCCATCGCCTCGAATGGCGGCGGTAAG
CAGGCGCTGGAAACAGTACAGCGCCTGCTGCCTGTACTGTGCCAGGATCATGGACTGACCCCAGACCAGG
TAGTCGCAATCGCGTCGAACATTGGGGGAAAGCAAGCCCTGGAAACCGTGCAAAGGTTGTTGCCGGTCCT
TTGTCAAGACCACGGCCTTACACCGGAGCAAGTCGTGGCCATTGCAAGCAATGGGGGTGGCAAACAGGCT
CTTGAGACGGTTCAGAGACTTCTCCCAGTTCTCTGTCAAGCCCACGGGCTGACTCCCGATCAAGTTGTAG
CGATTGCGTCGCATGACGGAGGGAAACAAGCATTGGAGACTGTCCAACGGCTCCTTCCCGTGTTGTGTCA
AGCCCACGGTTTGACGCCTGCACAAGTGGTCGCCATCGCCTCCAATATTGGCGGTAAGCAGGCGCTGGAA
ACAGTACAGCGCCTGCTGCCTGTACTGTGCCAGGATCATGGACTGACCCC
