[The description below was written by a language model from this plasmid's Addgene catalogue record.]
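Description:
TAL2058 is a mammalian expression plasmid encoding the left-hand monomer of a TALE nuclease pair directed against an eGFP reporter sequence (insert name eGFP-TALEN-30-Left). It is built on the JDS70 TALEN backbone, a roughly 6.4 kb vector. The approximately 1.4 kb array of TAL effector DNA-binding repeats was inserted into it through BsmBI sites that were destroyed during cloning, as is typical of type IIS-based seamless assembly. The plasmid is maintained at high copy in E. coli under ampicillin selection. The record does not include a feature table, so the origin of replication and other backbone elements are not individually documented.

Expression in mammalian cells is driven by the CMV promoter. The vector type also lists T7, indicating that a T7 promoter is available, which would normally allow in vitro transcription of the coding sequence. The backbone supplies an N-terminal 3X FLAG tag for detecting the protein and a C-terminal wild-type FokI nuclease domain, so the inserted repeat array sits in frame between them to give a complete TALEN monomer. Because FokI cleaves only as a dimer, this construct is meant to be used with a matching right-hand TALEN that binds the opposite strand nearby. Together the two monomers produce a double-strand break in the spacer between the two half-sites. The species field lists human, although the named target is eGFP.

The plasmid comes from a collection of TALENs made by the FLASH high-throughput assembly method, and eGFP-targeted pairs of this kind suit tests of nuclease activity by reporter disruption. The depositor notes that the repetitive TAL array is prone to recombination and recommends verifying the plasmid by diagnostic digest before use.
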