Addgene plasmid #39416: TAL2058
Depositing lab: Keith Joung. Depositing organization: Massachusetts General Hospital. Publication: FLASH assembly of TALENs for high-throughput genome editing. Reyon D, Tsai SQ, Khayter C, Foden JA, Sander JD, Joung JK. Nat Biotechnol. 2012 Apr 8. doi: 10.1038/nbt.2170. PubMed 22484455.
Backbone
  Vector backbone: JDS70
  Backbone manufacturer: Joung lab (Addgene Plasmid # 32285)
  Backbone size w/o insert (bp): 6447
  Vector type: Mammalian Expression ; T7
Growth in bacteria
  Bacterial resistance: Ampicillin, 100 μg/mL
  Growth temperature: 37°C
  Growth strain: XL1 Blue
  Copy number: High Copy
Gene/Insert
  Gene/Insert name: eGFP-TALEN-30-Left
  Species: H. sapiens (human)
  Insert size (bp): 1436
  Promoter: CMV
  Tag / fusion protein: 3X Flag (N terminal on backbone); WT FOKI (C terminal on backbone)
  Cloning method: Restriction Enzyme; 5′ cloning site BsmBI (destroyed during cloning); 3′ cloning site BsmBI (destroyed during cloning)
  Sequencing primers: 5′ CMV-F
Terms and licenses: Academic/Nonprofit Terms; Industry Terms: Not Available to Industry
Depositor comments: Target binding site: TCTATATCATGGCCGA To reduce the chance of recombination in this plasmid, do not grow in liquid culture for more than 12-14 hours. It is strongly recommended that users perform a diagnostic digest to verify this plasmid prior to use. For example, a double digest of the plasmid with BamHI and KpnI should result in two bands at 2.1kb and 5.8kb
How to cite: TAL2058 was a gift from Keith Joung (Addgene plasmid # 39416 ; http://n2t.net/addgene:39416 ; RRID:Addgene_39416)
